>Addgene plasmid #186245 | pBA790 | addgene full sequence | sequence record 369166 | Addgene NGS Result
AGTATAATATATCAAGAGCCTAATAACTCGGGCTATAAACTAAGGAATATCTATGAAAGAATTTTATATC
AGCATTGAAACAGTCGGAAATAACATTGTTGAACGTTATATTGATGAAAATGGAAAGGAACGTACAGGAG
GACTTTGGCAGGTGGTGTTACAACCAATTAACCAATTCTGATTAGAAAAACTCATCGAGCATCAAATGAA
ACTGCAATTTATTCATATCAGGATTATCAATACCATATTTTTGAAAAAGCCGTTTCTGTAATGAAGGAGA
AAACTCACCGAGGCAGTTCCATAGGATGGCAAGATCCTGGTATCGGTCTGCGATTCCGACTCGTCCAACA
TCAATACAACCTATTAATTTCCCCTCGTCAAAAATAAGGTTATCAAGTGAGAAATCACCATGAGTGACGA
CTGAATCCGGTGAGAATGGCAAAAGCTTATGCATTTCTTTCCAGACTTGTTCAACAGGCCAGCCATTACG
CTCGTCATCAAAATCACTCGCATCAACCAAACCGTTATTCATTCGTGATTGCGCCTGAGCGAGGCGAAAT
ACGCGATCGCTGTTAAAAGGACAATTACAAACAGGAATCGAATGCAACCGGCGCAGGAACACTGCCAGCG
CATCAACAATATTTTCACCTGAATCAGGATATTCTTCTAATACCTGGAATGCTGTTTTCCCGGGGATCGC
AGTGGTGAGTAACCATGCATCATCAGGAGTACGGATAAAATGCTTGATGGTCGGAAGAGGCATAAATTCC
GTCAGCCAGTTTAGTCTGACCATCTCATCTGTAACATCATTGGCAACGCTACCTTTGCCATGTTTCAGAA
ACAACTCTGGCGCATCGGGCTTCCCATACAATCGATAGATTGTCGCACCTGATTGCCCGACATTATCGCG
AGCCCATTTATACCCATATAAATCAGCATCCATGTTGGAATTTAATCGCGGCCTGGAGCAAGACGTTTCC
CGTTGAATATGGCTCATAACACCCCTTGTATTACTGTTTATGTAAGCAGACAGTTTTATTGTTCATGATG
ATATATTTTTATCTTGTGCAATGTAACATCAGAGATTTTGAGACACAACGTGGCTTTGTTGAATAAATCG
AACTTTTGCTGAGTTGAAGGATCAGCTTGCGTTTTCCCTTGTCCAGATAGCCCAGTAGCTGACATTTAGC
CTAAATGACATTTCTCCGGAAAGTGCGCACGGCCACGCTCTTGTTGACGTTGAGCTTGCTTTTGACGTTG
AACCTCGCGTTGCTCGGTTAATAATTTCTCACCAACCGCTTTAATAATGGCCGCCGCTTTCGCTTGCATG
TCACGGTTCAGAGGACCGAGTGCATCTAATACCGGTTTCAAACGTTCGCGTAAATCGCGCGCAGTTTCCT
GTGCCTGGTCTGCTTTCTTACGCATTTCGCGGGCGCCGGCAGCCGCTTGCAGTGCTGGTTCGTAACCTTG
ACGGACTGCCTTAGTTAAGCGATCCGCGACTGCCTCAGGGGTTTCCACACGTTTAGAAATGCCTAATTTC
TCCGCCAGACCTTGTGGAGCGTAAGCACGGGGTTCCACGGCCTGAGGCGAAATCGTAACATGTCCTACAG
GCGGGCGTTCAAGCGCTTCATAAAATGCTTGGATACGAGTATGGCGCGCTTTACTCCCTTCAATCCCACG
CTGAAGGCCCAGGTCCGCAACCGCAGCAGCGAAGGTCGTTTGATCACGTGTCATTTGGGCCTTATTACCA
ATAAATTCTTTAGCACTCAAGCGACCATCTTGGGTCAAGGGGACTACAAAGGCCGTCATATGTGGGGATG
TCTCATCGCGATGAATCGAAGCTGTTACAATACGGTCAGCGCCATATTTATCGGCTAACCATTTATGGGC
TTTCTCAAAGAATGCTGCTTGTTGCTCCTGTGACGCGCTTTTCCACCACTCGGGCGAAGCGGTCATCACA
TATTCTACGGCAAGTACTGCATCTTTACGGCGCTTTTCAGGCAACAGTTCACGCAAACGACCCATGGCCT
CGTCCGTACTACTCGCGGCCCAATGTTCATTTTCCGGAGTACGAGATGCATCCGCATTCGGTGTTTCACG
TTCACGATACGCATGTTTCAGCGACGCAGCAACATTACCCATCTTGGCGAGTTTCTTACAACGCATAATT
GCATAAGCGGCCATGCCTGCCCCTCCCTTTTGGTGTCCAACCGGCTCGACGGGGGCAGCGCAAGGCGGTG
CCTCCGGCGGGCCACTCAATGCTTGAGTATACTCACTAGACTTTGCTTCGCAAAGTCGTGACCGCCTACG
GCGGCTGCGCCTGCCCACGAGCTTGACCACAGGGATTGCCCACCGGCTACCCAGCCTTCGACCACATACC
CACCGGCTCCAACTGCGCGGCCTGCGGCCTTGCCCTATCAATTTTTTTAATTTTCTCTGGGGAAAAGCCT
CCGGCCTGCGGCCTGCGCGCTTCGCTTGCCGGTTGGACACCAAGTGGAAGGCGGGTCAAGGCTCGCGCAG
CGACCGCGCAGCGGCTTGGCCTTGACGCGCCTGGAACGACCCAAGCCTATGCGAGTGGGGGCAGTCGAAG
GGCGAAGCCCGCCCGCCTGCCCCCCGAGCCTCACGGCGGCGAGTGCGGGGGTTCCAAGGGGGCAGCGCCA
CCTTGGGCAAGGCCGAAGGCCGCGCAGTCGATCAACAAGCCCCGGAGGGGCCACTTTTTGCCGGAGGGGG
AGCCGCGCCGAAGGCGTGGGGGAACCCCGCAGGGGTGCCCTTCTTTGGGCACCAAAGAACTAGATATAGG
GCGAAATGCGAAAGACTTAAAAATCAACAACTTAAAAAAGGGGGGTACGCAACAGCTCATTGCGGCACCC
CCCGCAATAGCTCATTGCGTAGGTTAAAGAAAATCTGTAATTGACTGCCACTTTTACGCAACGCATAATT
GTTGTCGCGCTGCCGAAAAGTTGCAGCTGATTGCGCATGGTGCCGCAACCGTGCGGCACCCCTACCGCAT
GGAGATAAGCATGGCCACGCAGTCCAGAGAAATCGGCATTCAAGCCAAGAACAAGCCCGGTCACTGGGTG
CAAACGGAACGCAAAGCGCATGAGGCGTGGGCCGGGCTTATTGCGAGGAAACCCACGGCGGCAATGCTGC
TGCATCACCTCGTGGCGCAGATGGGCCACCAGAACGCCGTGGTGGTCAGCCAAAAGACACTTTCCAAGCT
CATCGGACGTTCTTTGCGGACGGTCCAATACGCAGTCAAGGACTTGGTGGCCGAGCGCTGGATCTCCGTC
GTGAAGCTCAACGGCCCCGGCACCGTGTTGGCCTACGTGGTCAATGACCGCGTGGCGTGGGGCCAGCCCC
GCGACCAGTTGCGCCTGTCGGTGTTCAGTGCCGCCGTGGTGGTTGATCACGACGACCAGGACGAATCGCT
GTTGGGGCATGGCGACCTGCGCCGCATCCCGACCCTGTATCCGGGCGAGCAGCAACTACCGACCGGCCCC
GGCGAGGAGCCGCCCAGCCAGCCCGGCATTCCGGGCATGGAACCAGACCTGCCAGCCTTGACCGAAACGG
AGGAATGGGAACGGCGCGGGCAGCAGCGCCTGCCGATGCCCGATGAGCCGTGTTTTCTGGACGATGGCGA
GCCGTTGGAGCCGCCGACACGGGTCACGCTGCCGCGCCGGTAGCACTTGGGTTGCGCAGCAACCCGTAAG
TGCGCTGTTCCAGACTATCCACCTGCCCGAACCAGAGACTTATC
Features (pLannotate 1.2.2; 4 found; start..end, strand, type, name):
     53..136     +  CDS            43 (fragment): DPOL_BPT4 - Experimental evidence at protein level: Swiss-Prot protein existence level 1. Replicates the viral genomic DNA. This polymerase possesses two enzymatic activities: DNA synthesis (polymerase) and an exonucleolytic activity that degrades single-stranded DNA in the 3'- to 5'-direction for proofreading purpose. From Enterobacteria phage T4 (Bacteriophage T4).
    182..997     -  CDS            KanR: aminoglycoside phosphotransferase; aph(3')-Ia; confers resistance to kanamycin in bacteria or G418 (Geneticin®) in eukaryotes
   2313..3020    +  rep_origin     pBBR1 oriV (fragment): replication origin of the broad-host-range plasmid pBBR1 from Bordetella bronchiseptica; requires the pBBR1 Rep protein for replication
   3021..3683    +  CDS            pBBR1 Rep: replication protein for the broad-host-range plasmid pBBR1 from Bordetella bronchiseptica
