[The description below was written by a language model from this plasmid's Addgene catalogue record and pLannotate feature annotations shown in this document.]
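Description:
pBA790 is a small (about 3.8 kb) bacterial plasmid that serves as a homologous-recombination donor for editing the genome of bacteriophage T4, specifically at the C-terminal end of the phage DNA polymerase gene ("dnap-C"). It is built on a pBBR1 backbone: the annotated sequence carries the pBBR1 oriV together with the pBBR1 Rep protein coding sequence that this origin needs in order to replicate. pBBR1 is a broad-host-range replicon originally from Bordetella bronchiseptica, and the record lists the plasmid as low copy. Selection is by kanamycin, conferred by an aminoglycoside phosphotransferase gene (aph(3')-Ia) lying on the opposite strand from the other annotated features.

The payload is a stretch of T4 homology. The feature table detects only a short fragment matching T4 gene 43, which encodes the replicative DNA polymerase with 3'-to-5' proofreading exonuclease activity. The exact extent of the homology arms, and the nature of the edit placed between or within them, are not stated in the record; a sizeable part of the plasmid is also unannotated. No promoter, tag or reporter is annotated, consistent with a donor template rather than an expression construct, despite the "bacterial expression" vector-type label.

In use, a host cell carrying a donor like this is infected with T4 so that the phage genome can recombine with the plasmid-borne homology and acquire the designed change. The associated work describes phage genome editing with CRISPR-Cas13a, so the Cas13a component is presumably supplied separately, as nothing of that kind is annotated on this plasmid.
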