Addgene plasmid #186245: pBA790
Purpose: dnap-C HR Donor Vector (T4 phage editing)
Depositing lab: Jennifer Doudna. Depositing organization: University of California, Berkeley. Publication: Broad-spectrum CRISPR-Cas13a enables efficient phage genome editing. Adler BA, Hessler T, Cress BF, Lahiri A, Mutalik VK, Barrangou R, Banfield J, Doudna JA. Nat Microbiol. 2022 Dec;7(12):1967-1979. doi: 10.1038/s41564-022-01258-x. Epub 2022 Oct 31. PubMed 36316451.
Backbone
  Vector backbone: BBR1
  Vector type: Bacterial Expression
Growth in bacteria
  Bacterial resistance: Kanamycin, 50 μg/mL
  Growth temperature: 37°C
  Growth strain: NEB Stable
  Copy number: Low Copy
Gene/Insert
  Gene/Insert name: BBR1 backbone + T4 phage homology
  Species: Other
  Cloning method: Unknown
Terms and licenses: Academic/Nonprofit Terms; Industry Terms: Not Available to Industry
How to cite: pBA790 was a gift from Jennifer Doudna (Addgene plasmid # 186245 ; http://n2t.net/addgene:186245 ; RRID:Addgene_186245)
